>Addgene plasmid #180399 | AAV.CBA.YFP.miR-E_shIrak1-3 | depositor full sequence | sequence record 350476 | Full Sequence
GGCCGCCTCGACTAGGGATAACAGGGTAATTGTTTGAATGAGGCTTCAGTACTTTACAGAATCGTTGCCT
GCACATCTTGGAAACACTTGCTGGGATTACTTCGACTTCTTAACCCAACAGAAGGCTCGAGAAGGTATAT
TGCTGTTGACAGTGAGCGATATGGTGAAACAGAGCTTCTTTAGTGAAGCCACAGATGTAAAGAAGCTCTG
TTTCACCATAGTGCCTACTGCCTCGGACTTCAAGGGGCTAGAATTCGAGCAATTATCTTGTTTACTAAAA
CTGAATACCTTGCTATCTCTTTGATACATTTTTACAAAGCTGAATTAAAATGGTATAAATTAAATCACTT
TTTTCAATTGACGCGTAAGCTTATCGATAATCAACCTCTGGATTACAAAATTTGTGAAAGATTGACTGGT
ATTCTTAACTATGTTGCTCCTTTTACGCTATGTGGATACGCTGCTTTAATGCCTTTGTATCATGCTATTG
CTTCCCGTATGGCTTTCATTTTCTCCTCCTTGTATAAATCCTGGTTGCTGTCTCTTTATGAGGAGTTGTG
GCCCGTTGTCAGGCAACGTGGCGTGGTGTGCACTGTGTTTGCTGACGCAACCCCCACTGGTTGGGGCATT
GCCACCACCTGTCAGCTCCTTTCCGGGACTTTCGCTTTCCCCCTCCCTATTGCCACGGCGGAACTCATCG
CCGCCTGCCTTGCCCGCTGCTGGACAGGGGCTCGGCTGTTGGGCACTGACAATTCCGTGGTGTTGTCGGG
GAAATCATCGTCCTTTCCTTGGCTGCTCGCCTGTGTTGCCACCTGGATTCTGCGCGGGACGTCCTTCTGC
TACGTCCCTTCGGCCCTCAATCCAGCGGACCTTCCTTCCCGCGGCCTGCTGCCGGCTCTGCGGCCTCTTC
CGCGTCTTCGCCTTCGCCCTCAGACGAGTCGGATCTCCCTTTGGGCCGCCTCCCCGCATCGATACCGTCG
ACTCGCTGATCAGCCTCGACTGTGCCTTCTAGTTGCCAGCCATCTGTTGTTTGCCCCTCCCCCGTGCCTT
CCTTGACCCTGGAAGGTGCCACTCCCACTGTCCTTTCCTAATAAAATGAGGAAATTGCATCGCATTGTCT
GAGTAGGTGTCATTCTATTCTGGGGGGTGGGGTGGGGCAGGACAGCAAGGGGGAGGATTGGGAAGACAAT
AGCAGGCATGCTGGGGATGCGGTGGGCTCTATGGCTTCTGAGGCGGAAAGAACCAGCTGGGGCTCGACTA
GAGCATGGCTACGTAGATAAGTAGCATGGCGGGTTAATCATTAACTACAAGGAACCCCTAGTGATGGAGT
TGGCCACTCCCTCTCTGCGCGCTCGCTCGCTCACTGAGGCCGGGCGACCAAAGGTCGCCCGACGCCCGGG
CTTTGCCCGGGCGGCCTCAGTGAGCGAGCGAGCGCGCAGAGCTTTTTGCAAAAGCCTAGGCCTCCAAAAA
AGCCTCCTCACTACTTCTGGAATAGCTCAGAGGCCGAGGCGGCCTCGGCCTCTGCATAAATAAAAAAAAT
TAGTCAGCCATGGGGCGGAGAATGGGCGGAACTGGGCGGAGTTAGGGGCGGGATGGGCGGAGTTAGGGGC
GGGACTATGGTTGCTGACTAATTGAGATGCATGCTTTGCATACTTCTGCCTGCTGGGGAGCCTGGGGACT
TTCCACACCTGGTTGCTGACTAATTGAGATGCATGCTTTGCATACTTCTGCCTGCTGGGGAGCCTGGGGA
CTTTCCACACCCTAACTGACACACATTCCACAGCTGCATTAATGAATCGGCCAACGCGCGGGGAGAGGCG
GTTTGCGTATTGGGCGCTCTTCCGCTTCCTCGCTCACTGACTCGCTGCGCTCGGTCGTTCGGCTGCGGCG
AGCGGTATCAGCTCACTCAAAGGCGGTAATACGGTTATCCACAGAATCAGGGGATAACGCAGGAAAGAAC
ATGTGAGCAAAAGGCCAGCAAAAGGCCAGGAACCGTAAAAAGGCCGCGTTGCTGGCGTTTTTCCATAGGC
TCCGCCCCCCTGACGAGCATCACAAAAATCGACGCTCAAGTCAGAGGTGGCGAAACCCGACAGGACTATA
AAGATACCAGGCGTTTCCCCCTGGAAGCTCCCTCGTGCGCTCTCCTGTTCCGACCCTGCCGCTTACCGGA
TACCTGTCCGCCTTTCTCCCTTCGGGAAGCGTGGCGCTTTCTCATAGCTCACGCTGTAGGTATCTCAGTT
CGGTGTAGGTCGTTCGCTCCAAGCTGGGCTGTGTGCACGAACCCCCCGTTCAGCCCGACCGCTGCGCCTT
ATCCGGTAACTATCGTCTTGAGTCCAACCCGGTAAGACACGACTTATCGCCACTGGCAGCAGCCACTGGT
AACAGGATTAGCAGAGCGAGGTATGTAGGCGGTGCTACAGAGTTCTTGAAGTGGTGGCCTAACTACGGCT
ACACTAGAAGAACAGTATTTGGTATCTGCGCTCTGCTGAAGCCAGTTACCTTCGGAAAAAGAGTTGGTAG
CTCTTGATCCGGCAAACAAACCACCGCTGGTAGCGGTGGTTTTTTTGTTTGCAAGCAGCAGATTACGCGC
AGAAAAAAAGGATCTCAAGAAGATCCTTTGATCTTTTCTACGGGGTCTGACGCTCAGTGGAACGAAAACT
CACGTTAAGGGATTTTGGTCATGAGATTATCAAAAAGGATCTTCACCTAGATCCTTTTAAATTAAAAATG
AAGTTTTAAATCAATCTAAAGTATATATGAGTAAACTTGGTCTGACAGTTACCAATGCTTAATCAGTGAG
GCACCTATCTCAGCGATCTGTCTATTTCGTTCATCCATAGTTGCCTGACTCCCCGTCGTGTAGATAACTA
CGATACGGGAGGGCTTACCATCTGGCCCCAGTGCTGCAATGATACCGCGAGACCCACGCTCACCGGCTCC
AGATTTATCAGCAATAAACCAGCCAGCCGGAAGGGCCGAGCGCAGAAGTGGTCCTGCAACTTTATCCGCC
TCCATCCAGTCTATTAATTGTTGCCGGGAAGCTAGAGTAAGTAGTTCGCCAGTTAATAGTTTGCGCAACG
TTGTTGCCATTGCTACAGGCATCGTGGTGTCACGCTCGTCGTTTGGTATGGCTTCATTCAGCTCCGGTTC
CCAACGATCAAGGCGAGTTACATGATCCCCCATGTTGTGCAAAAAAGCGGTTAGCTCCTTCGGTCCTCCG
ATCGTTGTCAGAAGTAAGTTGGCCGCAGTGTTATCACTCATGGTTATGGCAGCACTGCATAATTCTCTTA
CTGTCATGCCATCCGTAAGATGCTTTTCTGTGACTGGTGAGTACTCAACCAAGTCATTCTGAGAATAGTG
TATGCGGCGACCGAGTTGCTCTTGCCCGGCGTCAATACGGGATAATACCGCGCCACATAGCAGAACTTTA
AAAGTGCTCATCATTGGAAAACGTTCTTCGGGGCGAAAACTCTCAAGGATCTTACCGCTGTTGAGATCCA
GTTCGATGTAACCCACTCGTGCACCCAACTGATCTTCAGCATCTTTTACTTTCACCAGCGTTTCTGGGTG
AGCAAAAACAGGAAGGCAAAATGCCGCAAAAAAGGGAATAAGGGCGACACGGAAATGTTGAATACTCATA
CTCTTCCTTTTTCAATATTATTGAAGCATTTATCAGGGTTATTGTCTCATGAGCGGATACATATTTGAAT
GTATTTAGAAAAATAAACAAATAGGGGTTCCGCGCACATTTCCCCGAAAAGTGCCACCTGACGTCTAAGA
AACCATTATTATCATGACATTAACCTATAAAAATAGGCGTATCACGAGGCCCTTTCGTCTCGCGCGTTTC
GGTGATGACGGTGAAAACCTCTGACACATGCAGCTCCCGGAGACGGTCACAGCTTGTCTGTAAGCGGATG
CCGGGAGCAGACAAGCCCGTCAGGGCGCGTCAGCGGGTGTTGGCGGGTGTCGGGGCTGGCTTAACTATGC
GGCATCAGAGCAGATTGTACTGAGAGTGCACCATTCGACGCTCTCCCTTATGCGACTCCTGCATTAGGAA
GCAGCCCAGTAGTAGGTTGAGGCCGTTGAGCACCGCCGCCGCAAGGAATGGTGCATGCAAGGAGATGGCG
CCCAACAGTCCCCCGGCCACGGGGCCTGCCACCATACCCACGCCGAAACAAGCGCTCATGAGCCCGAAGT
GGCGAGCCCGATCTTCCCCATCGGTGATGTCGGCGATATAGGCGCCAGCAACCGCACCTGTGGCGCCGGT
GATGCCGGCCACGATGCGTCCGGCGTAGAGGATCTGGCTAGCGATGACCCTGCTGATTGGTTCGCTGACC
ATTTCCGGGTGCGGGACGGCGTTACCAGAAACTCAGAAGGTTCGTCCAACCAAACCGACTCTGACGGCAG
TTTACGAGAGAGATGATAGGGTCTGCTTCAGTAAGCCAGATGCTACACAATTAGGCTTGTACATATTGTC
GTTAGAACGCGGCTACAATTAATACATAACCTTATGTATCATACACATACGATTTAGGTGACACTATAGA
ATACACGGAATTAATTCTAGCTGCGCGCTCGCTCGCTCACTGAGGCCGCCCGGGCAAAGCCCGGGCGTCG
GGCGACCTTTGGTCGCCCGGCCTCAGTGAGCGAGCGAGCGCGCAGAGAGGGAGTGGCCAACTCCATCACT
AGGGGTTCCTTGTAGTTAATGATTAACCCGCCATGCTACTTATCTACGTAGCCATGCTCTAGGTACCATT
GACGTCAATAATGACGTATGTTCCCATAGTAACGCCAATAGGGACTTTCCATTGACGTCAATGGGTGGAC
TATTTACGGTAAACTGCCCACTTGGCAGTACATCAAGTGTATCATATGCCAAGTACGCCCCCTATTGACG
TCAATGACGGTAAATGGCCCGCCTGGCATTATGCCCAGTACATGACCTTATGGGACTTTCCTACTTGGCA
GTACATCTACGTATTAGTCATCGCTATTACCATGGTCGAGGTGAGCCCCACGTTCTGCTTCACTCTCCCC
ATCTCCCCCCCCTCCCCACCCCCAATTTTGTATTTATTTATTTTTTAATTATTTTGTGCAGCGATGGGGG
CGGGGGGGGGGGGGGGGCGCGCGCCAGGCGGGGCGGGGCGGGGCGAGGGGCGGGGCGGGGCGAGGCGGAG
AGGTGCGGCGGCAGCCAATCAGAGCGGCGCGCTCCGAAAGTTTCCTTTTATGGCGAGGCGGCGGCGGCGG
CGGCCCTATAAAAAGCGAAGCGCGCGGCGGGCGGGAGTCGCTGCGACGCTGCCTTCGCCCCGTGCCCCGC
TCCGCCGCCGCCTCGCGCCGCCCGCCCCGGCTCTGACTGACCGCGTTACTCCCACAGGTGAGCGGGCGGG
ACGGCCCTTCTCCTCCGGGCTGTAATTAGCGCTTGGTTTAATGACGGCTTGTTTCTTTTCTGTGGCTGCG
TGAAAGCCTTGAGGGGCTCCGGGAGGGCCCTTTGTGCGGGGGGAGCGGCTCGGGGCTGTCCGCGGGGGGA
CGGCTGCCTTCGGGGGGGACGGGGCAGGGCGGGGTTCGGCTTCTGGCGTGTGACCGGCGGCTCTAGAGCC
TCTGCTAACCATGTTCATGCCTTCTTCTTTTTCCTACAGCTCCTGGGCAACGTGCTGGTTATTGTGCTGT
CTCATCATTTTGGCAAAGAATTGGATCCACCGGTCGCCACCATGGTGAGCAAGGGCGAGGAGCTGTTCAC
CGGGGTGGTGCCCATCCTGGTCGAGCTGGACGGCGACGTAAACGGCCACAAGTTCAGCGTGTCCGGCGAG
GGCGAGGGCGATGCCACCTACGGCAAGCTGACCCTGAAGTTCATCTGCACCACCGGCAAGCTGCCCGTGC
CCTGGCCCACCCTCGTGACCACCTTCGGCTACGGCCTGCAGTGCTTCGCCCGCTACCCCGACCACATGAA
GCAGCACGACTTCTTCAAGTCCGCCATGCCCGAAGGCTACGTCCAGGAGCGCACCATCTTCTTCAAGGAC
GACGGCAACTACAAGACCCGCGCCGAGGTGAAGTTCGAGGGCGACACCCTGGTGAACCGCATCGAGCTGA
AGGGCATCGACTTCAAGGAGGACGGCAACATCCTGGGGCACAAGCTGGAGTACAACTACAACAGCCACAA
CGTCTATATCATGGCCGACAAGCAGAAGAACGGCATCAAGGTGAACTTCAAGATCCGCCACAACATCGAG
GACGGCAGCGTGCAGCTCGCCGACCACTACCAGCAGAACACCCCCATCGGCGACGGCCCCGTGCTGCTGC
CCGACAACCACTACCTGAGCTACCAGTCCGCCCTGAGCAAAGACCCCAACGAGAAGCGCGATCACATGGT
CCTGCTGGAGTTCGTGACCGCCGCCGGGATCACTCTCGGCATGGACGAGCTGTACAAGTAAAGC
Features (pLannotate 1.2.2; 21 found; start..end, strand, type, name):
    225..351     +  ncRNA          3' miR-30a: sequence downstream of the 71-nt precursor of the human miR-30a microRNA (Zeng et al., 2002) miRNA
    379..967     +  misc_feature   WPRE: woodchuck hepatitis virus posttranscriptional regulatory element
   1000..1224    +  polyA_signal   bGH poly(A) signal: bovine growth hormone polyadenylation signal
   1228..1249    +  promoter       SV40 promoter (fragment): SV40 enhancer and early promoter
   1310..1439    +  repeat_region  AAV2 ITR (fragment): inverted terminal repeat of adeno-associated virus serotype 2 inverted
   1445..1774    -  promoter       SV40 promoter: SV40 enhancer and early promoter
   1781..1837    -  CDS            lacI (fragment): lac repressor; lacI; The lac repressor binds to the lac operator to inhibit transcription in E. coli. This inhibition can be relieved by adding lactose or isopropyl-β-D-thiogalactopyranoside (IPTG).
   2020..2608    -  rep_origin     ori: high-copy-number ColE1/pMB1/pBR322/pUC origin of replication
   2779..3639    -  CDS            AmpR: β-lactamase; bla; confers resistance to ampicillin, carbenicillin, and related antibiotics
   3640..3744    -  promoter       AmpR promoter: bla
   3839..3874    +  CDS            rop (fragment): Rop protein, which maintains plasmids at low copy number; rop
   3976..4024    +  misc_feature   bom (fragment): basis of mobility region from pBR322
   4025..4304    -  CDS            TcR (fragment): tetracycline efflux protein; tet; confers resistance to tetracycline
   4532..4550    +  promoter       SP6 promoter: promoter for bacteriophage SP6 RNA polymerase
   4569..4700    -  repeat_region  AAV2 ITR (fragment): inverted terminal repeat of adeno-associated virus serotype 2 inverted
   4756..5004    +  enhancer       CMV enhancer (fragment): human cytomegalovirus immediate early enhancer
   5006..5283    +  promoter       chicken β-actin promoter: No description available
   5284..5420    +  intron         hybrid intron (fragment): hybrid between chicken β-actin (CBA) and minute virus of mice (MMV) introns (Gray et al., 2011)
   5509..5639    +  intron         chimeric intron (fragment): chimera between introns from chicken β-actin and rabbit β-globin
   5637..5705    +  CDS            HBB (fragment): HBB_LEPEU - Experimental evidence at protein level: Swiss-Prot protein existence level 1. Involved in oxygen transport from the lung to the various peripheral tissues. From Lepus europaeus (European hare).
   5712..6431    +  CDS            EYFP: enhanced YFP mammalian codon-optimized
