>Addgene plasmid #180399 | AAV.CBA.YFP.miR-E_shIrak1-3 | addgene full sequence | sequence record 354004 | Addgene NGS Result
GGCCGCCTCGACTAGGGATAACAGGGTAATTGTTTGAATGAGGCTTCAGTACTTTACAGAATCGTTGCCT
GCACATCTTGGAAACACTTGCTGGGATTACTTCGACTTCTTAACCCAACAGAAGGCTCGAGAAGGTATAT
TGCTGTTGACAGTGAGCGATATGGTGAAACAGAGCTTCTTTAGTGAAGCCACAGATGTAAAGAAGCTCTG
TTTCACCATAGTGCCTACTGCCTCGGACTTCAAGGGGCTAGAATTCGAGCAATTATCTTGTTTACTAAAA
CTGAATACCTTGCTATCTCTTTGATACATTTTTACAAAGCTGAATTAAAATGGTATAAATTAAATCACTT
TTTTCAATTGACGCGTAAGCTTATCGATAATCAACCTCTGGATTACAAAATTTGTGAAAGATTGACTGGT
ATTCTTAACTATGTTGCTCCTTTTACGCTATGTGGATACGCTGCTTTAATGCCTTTGTATCATGCTATTG
CTTCCCGTATGGCTTTCATTTTCTCCTCCTTGTATAAATCCTGGTTGCTGTCTCTTTATGAGGAGTTGTG
GCCCGTTGTCAGGCAACGTGGCGTGGTGTGCACTGTGTTTGCTGACGCAACCCCCACTGGTTGGGGCATT
GCCACCACCTGTCAGCTCCTTTCCGGGACTTTCGCTTTCCCCCTCCCTATTGCCACGGCGGAACTCATCG
CCGCCTGCCTTGCCCGCTGCTGGACAGGGGCTCGGCTGTTGGGCACTGACAATTCCGTGGTGTTGTCGGG
GAAATCATCGTCCTTTCCTTGGCTGCTCGCCTGTGTTGCCACCTGGATTCTGCGCGGGACGTCCTTCTGC
TACGTCCCTTCGGCCCTCAATCCAGCGGACCTTCCTTCCCGCGGCCTGCTGCCGGCTCTGCGGCCTCTTC
CGCGTCTTCGCCTTCGCCCTCAGACGAGTCGGATCTCCCTTTGGGCCGCCTCCCCGCATCGATACCGTCG
ACTCGCTGATCAGCCTCGACTGTGCCTTCTAGTTGCCAGCCATCTGTTGTTTGCCCCTCCCCCGTGCCTT
CCTTGACCCTGGAAGGTGCCACTCCCACTGTCCTTTCCTAATAAAATGAGGAAATTGCATCGCATTGTCT
GAGTAGGTGTCATTCTATTCTGGGGGGTGGGGTGGGGCAGGACAGCAAGGGGGAGGATTGGGAAGACAAT
AGCAGGCATGCTGGGGATGCGGTGGGCTCTATGGCTTCTGAGGCGGAAAGAACCAGCTGGGGCTCGACTA
GAGCATGGCTACGTAGATAAGTAGCATGGCGGGTTAATCATTAACTACAAGGAACCCCTAGTGATGGAGT
TGGCCACTCCCTCTCTGCGCGCTCGCTCGCTCACTGAGGCCGGGCGACCAAAGGTCGCCCGACGCCCGGG
CGGCCTCAGTGAGCGAGCGAGCGCGCAGAGCTTTTTGCAAAAGCCTAGGCCTCCAAAAAAGCCTCCTCAC
TACTTCTGGAATAGCTCAGAGGCCGAGGCGGCCTCGGCCTCTGCATAAATAAAAAAAATTAGTCAGCCAT
GGGGCGGAGAATGGGCGGAACTGGGCGGAGTTAGGGGCGGGATGGGCGGAGTTAGGGGCGGGACTATGGT
TGCTGACTAATTGAGATGCATGCTTTGCATACTTCTGCCTGCTGGGGAGCCTGGGGACTTTCCACACCTG
GTTGCTGACTAATTGAGATGCATGCTTTGCATACTTCTGCCTGCTGGGGAGCCTGGGGACTTTCCACACC
CTAACTGACACACATTCCACAGCTGCATTAATGAATCGGCCAACGCGCGGGGAGAGGCGGTTTGCGTATT
GGGCGCTCTTCCGCTTCCTCGCTCACTGACTCGCTGCGCTCGGTCGTTCGGCTGCGGCGAGCGGTATCAG
CTCACTCAAAGGCGGTAATACGGTTATCCACAGAATCAGGGGATAACGCAGGAAAGAACATGTGAGCAAA
AGGCCAGCAAAAGGCCAGGAACCGTAAAAAGGCCGCGTTGCTGGCGTTTTTCCATAGGCTCCGCCCCCCT
GACGAGCATCACAAAAATCGACGCTCAAGTCAGAGGTGGCGAAACCCGACAGGACTATAAAGATACCAGG
CGTTTCCCCCTGGAAGCTCCCTCGTGCGCTCTCCTGTTCCGACCCTGCCGCTTACCGGATACCTGTCCGC
CTTTCTCCCTTCGGGAAGCGTGGCGCTTTCTCATAGCTCACGCTGTAGGTATCTCAGTTCGGTGTAGGTC
GTTCGCTCCAAGCTGGGCTGTGTGCACGAACCCCCCGTTCAGCCCGACCGCTGCGCCTTATCCGGTAACT
ATCGTCTTGAGTCCAACCCGGTAAGACACGACTTATCGCCACTGGCAGCAGCCACTGGTAACAGGATTAG
CAGAGCGAGGTATGTAGGCGGTGCTACAGAGTTCTTGAAGTGGTGGCCTAACTACGGCTACACTAGAAGA
ACAGTATTTGGTATCTGCGCTCTGCTGAAGCCAGTTACCTTCGGAAAAAGAGTTGGTAGCTCTTGATCCG
GCAAACAAACCACCGCTGGTAGCGGTGGTTTTTTTGTTTGCAAGCAGCAGATTACGCGCAGAAAAAAAGG
ATCTCAAGAAGATCCTTTGATCTTTTCTACGGGGTCTGACGCTCAGTGGAACGAAAACTCACGTTAAGGG
ATTTTGGTCATGAGATTATCAAAAAGGATCTTCACCTAGATCCTTTTAAATTAAAAATGAAGTTTTAAAT
CAATCTAAAGTATATATGAGTAAACTTGGTCTGACAGTTACCAATGCTTAATCAGTGAGGCACCTATCTC
AGCGATCTGTCTATTTCGTTCATCCATAGTTGCCTGACTCCCCGTCGTGTAGATAACTACGATACGGGAG
GGCTTACCATCTGGCCCCAGTGCTGCAATGATACCGCGAGACCCACGCTCACCGGCTCCAGATTTATCAG
CAATAAACCAGCCAGCCGGAAGGGCCGAGCGCAGAAGTGGTCCTGCAACTTTATCCGCCTCCATCCAGTC
TATTAATTGTTGCCGGGAAGCTAGAGTAAGTAGTTCGCCAGTTAATAGTTTGCGCAACGTTGTTGCCATT
GCTACAGGCATCGTGGTGTCACGCTCGTCGTTTGGTATGGCTTCATTCAGCTCCGGTTCCCAACGATCAA
GGCGAGTTACATGATCCCCCATGTTGTGCAAAAAAGCGGTTAGCTCCTTCGGTCCTCCGATCGTTGTCAG
AAGTAAGTTGGCCGCAGTGTTATCACTCATGGTTATGGCAGCACTGCATAATTCTCTTACTGTCATGCCA
TCCGTAAGATGCTTTTCTGTGACTGGTGAGTACTCAACCAAGTCATTCTGAGAATAGTGTATGCGGCGAC
CGAGTTGCTCTTGCCCGGCGTCAATACGGGATAATACCGCGCCACATAGCAGAACTTTAAAAGTGCTCAT
CATTGGAAAACGTTCTTCGGGGCGAAAACTCTCAAGGATCTTACCGCTGTTGAGATCCAGTTCGATGTAA
CCCACTCGTGCACCCAACTGATCTTCAGCATCTTTTACTTTCACCAGCGTTTCTGGGTGAGCAAAAACAG
GAAGGCAAAATGCCGCAAAAAAGGGAATAAGGGCGACACGGAAATGTTGAATACTCATACTCTTCCTTTT
TCAATATTATTGAAGCATTTATCAGGGTTATTGTCTCATGAGCGGATACATATTTGAATGTATTTAGAAA
AATAAACAAATAGGGGTTCCGCGCACATTTCCCCGAAAAGTGCCACCTGACGTCTAAGAAACCATTATTA
TCATGACATTAACCTATAAAAATAGGCGTATCACGAGGCCCTTTCGTCTCGCGCGTTTCGGTGATGACGG
TGAAAACCTCTGACACATGCAGCTCCCGGAGACGGTCACAGCTTGTCTGTAAGCGGATGCCGGGAGCAGA
CAAGCCCGTCAGGGCGCGTCAGCGGGTGTTGGCGGGTGTCGGGGCTGGCTTAACTATGCGGCATCAGAGC
AGATTGTACTGAGAGTGCACCATTCGACGCTCTCCCTTATGCGACTCCTGCATTAGGAAGCAGCCCAGTA
GTAGGTTGAGGCCGTTGAGCACCGCCGCCGCAAGGAATGGTGCATGCAAGGAGATGGCGCCCAACAGTCC
CCCGGCCACGGGGCCTGCCACCATACCCACGCCGAAACAAGCGCTCATGAGCCCGAAGTGGCGAGCCCGA
TCTTCCCCATCGGTGATGTCGGCGATATAGGCGCCAGCAACCGCACCTGTGGCGCCGGTGATGCCGGCCA
CGATGCGTCCGGCGTAGAGGATCTGGCTAGCGATGACCCTGCTGATTGGTTCGCTGACCATTTCCGGGTG
CGGGACGGCGTTACCAGAAACTCAGAAGGTTCGTCCAACCAAACCGACTCTGACGGCAGTTTACGAGAGA
GATGATAGGGTCTGCTTCAGTAAGCCAGATGCTACACAATTAGGCTTGTACATATTGTCGTTAGAACGCG
GCTACAATTAATACATAACCTTATGTATCATACACATACGATTTAGGTGACACTATAGAATACACGGAAT
TAATTCTAGCTGCGCGCTCGCTCGCTCACTGAGGCCGCCCGGGCAAAGCCCGGGCGTCGGGCGACCTTTG
GTCGCCCGGCCTCAGTGAGCGAGCGAGCGCGCAGAGAGGGAGTGGCCAACTCCATCACTAGGGGTTCCTT
GTAGTTAATGATTAACCCGCCATGCTACTTATCTACGTAGCCATGCTCTAGGTACCATTGACGTCAATAA
TGACGTATGTTCCCATAGTAACGCCAATAGGGACTTTCCATTGACGTCAATGGGTGGAGTATTTACGGTA
AACTGCCCACTTGGCAGTACATCAAGTGTATCATATGCCAAGTACGCCCCCTATTGACGTCAATGACGGT
AAATGGCCCGCCTGGCATTATGCCCAGTACATGACCTTATGGGACTTTCCTACTTGGCAGTACATCTACG
TATTAGTCATCGCTATTACCATGGTCGAGGTGAGCCCCACGTTCTGCTTCACTCTCCCCATCTCCCCCCC
CTCCCCACCCCCAATTTTGTATTTATTTATTTTTTAATTATTTTGTGCAGCGATGGGGGCGGGGGGGGGG
GGGGGGCGCGCGCCRGGSGGGGSGGGGSGGGGSGRGGGGSGGGGSGGGGSGRGGCGGAGAGGTGCGGCGG
CAGCCAATCAGAGCGGCGCGCTCCGAAAGTTTCCTTTTATGGCGAGGCGGCGGCGGCGGCGGCCCTATAA
AAAGCGAAGCGCGCGGCGGGCGGGAGTCGCTGCGCGCTGCCTTCGCCCCGTGCCCCGCTCCGCCGCCGCC
TCGCGCCGCCCGCCCCGGCTCTGACTGACCGCGTTACTCCCACAGGTGAGCGGGCGGGACGGCCCTTCTC
CTCCGGGCTGTAATTAGCGCTTGGTTTAATGACGGCTTGTTTCTTTTCTGTGGCTGCGTGAAAGCCTTGA
GGGGCTCCGGGAGGGCCCTTTGTGCGGGGGGAGCGGCTCGGGGCTGTCCGCGGGGGGACGGCTGCCTTCG
GGGGGGACGGGGCAGGGCGGGGTTCGGCTTCTGGCGTGTGACCGGCGGCTCTAGAGCCTCTGCTAACCAT
GTTCATGCCTTCTTCTTTTTCCTACAGCTCCTGGGCAACGTGCTGGTTATTGTGCTGTCTCATCATTTTG
GCAAAGAATTGGATCCACCGGTCGCCACCATGGTGAGCAAGGGCGAGGAGCTGTTCACCGGGGTGGTGCC
CATCCTGGTCGAGCTGGACGGCGACGTAAACGGCCACAAGTTCAGCGTGTCCGGCGAGGGCGAGGGCGAT
GCCACCTACGGCAAGCTGACCCTGAAGTTCATCTGCACCACCGGCAAGCTGCCCGTGCCCTGGCCCACCC
TCGTGACCACCTTCGGCTACGGCCTGCAGTGCTTCGCCCGCTACCCCGACCACATGAAGCAGCACGACTT
CTTCAAGTCCGCCATGCCCGAAGGCTACGTCCAGGAGCGCACCATCTTCTTCAAGGACGACGGCAACTAC
AAGACCCGCGCCGAGGTGAAGTTCGAGGGCGACACCCTGGTGAACCGCATCGAGCTGAAGGGCATCGACT
TCAAGGAGGACGGCAACATCCTGGGGCACAAGCTGGAGTACAACTACAACAGCCACAACGTCTATATCAT
GGCCGACAAGCAGAAGAACGGCATCAAGGTGAACTTCAAGATCCGCCACAACATCGAGGACGGCAGCGTG
CAGCTCGCCGACCACTACCAGCAGAACACCCCCATCGGCGACGGCCCCGTGCTGCTGCCCGACAACCACT
ACCTGAGCTACCAGTCCGCCCTGAGCAAAGACCCCAACGAGAAGCGCGATCACATGGTCCTGCTGGAGTT
CGTGACCGCCGCCGGGATCACTCTCGGCATGGACGAGCTGTACAAGTAAAGC
Features (pLannotate 1.2.2; 22 found; start..end, strand, type, name):
    225..351     +  ncRNA          3' miR-30a: sequence downstream of the 71-nt precursor of the human miR-30a microRNA (Zeng et al., 2002) miRNA
    379..967     +  misc_feature   WPRE: woodchuck hepatitis virus posttranscriptional regulatory element
   1000..1224    +  polyA_signal   bGH poly(A) signal: bovine growth hormone polyadenylation signal
   1228..1249    +  promoter       SV40 promoter (fragment): SV40 enhancer and early promoter
   1310..1401    +  repeat_region  AAV2 ITR (fragment): inverted terminal repeat of adeno-associated virus serotype 2 inverted
   1401..1430    -  repeat_region  AAV2 ITR (fragment): inverted terminal repeat of adeno-associated virus serotype 2 inverted
   1434..1763    -  promoter       SV40 promoter: SV40 enhancer and early promoter
   1770..1826    -  CDS            lacI (fragment): lac repressor; lacI; The lac repressor binds to the lac operator to inhibit transcription in E. coli. This inhibition can be relieved by adding lactose or isopropyl-β-D-thiogalactopyranoside (IPTG).
   2009..2597    -  rep_origin     ori: high-copy-number ColE1/pMB1/pBR322/pUC origin of replication
   2768..3628    -  CDS            AmpR: β-lactamase; bla; confers resistance to ampicillin, carbenicillin, and related antibiotics
   3629..3733    -  promoter       AmpR promoter: bla
   3828..3863    +  CDS            rop (fragment): Rop protein, which maintains plasmids at low copy number; rop
   3965..4013    +  misc_feature   bom (fragment): basis of mobility region from pBR322
   4014..4293    -  CDS            TcR (fragment): tetracycline efflux protein; tet; confers resistance to tetracycline
   4521..4539    +  promoter       SP6 promoter: promoter for bacteriophage SP6 RNA polymerase
   4558..4689    -  repeat_region  AAV2 ITR (fragment): inverted terminal repeat of adeno-associated virus serotype 2 inverted
   4745..4993    +  enhancer       CMV enhancer (fragment): human cytomegalovirus immediate early enhancer
   4995..5272    +  promoter       chicken β-actin promoter: No description available
   5273..5408    +  intron         hybrid intron (fragment): hybrid between chicken β-actin (CBA) and minute virus of mice (MMV) introns (Gray et al., 2011)
   5497..5627    +  intron         chimeric intron (fragment): chimera between introns from chicken β-actin and rabbit β-globin
   5625..5693    +  CDS            HBB (fragment): HBB_LEPEU - Experimental evidence at protein level: Swiss-Prot protein existence level 1. Involved in oxygen transport from the lung to the various peripheral tissues. From Lepus europaeus (European hare).
   5700..6419    +  CDS            EYFP: enhanced YFP mammalian codon-optimized
