[The description below was written by a language model from this plasmid's Addgene catalogue record and pLannotate feature annotations shown in this document.]
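Description:
AAV.CBA.YFP.miR-E_shIrak1-3 is an AAV transfer plasmid for RNA interference, built to produce recombinant adeno-associated virus that knocks down mouse Irak1 (interleukin-1 receptor-associated kinase 1). It is propagated in E. coli as a high-copy plasmid through a ColE1/pUC-type origin and selected with ampicillin via the β-lactamase gene. The backbone also carries non-functional remnants of pBR322-derived elements (fragments of rop, bom, TcR and lacI), plus an SV40 promoter and an SP6 promoter lying outside the viral cassette. A recombination-deficient strain is listed for growth, consistent with the need to keep the AAV2 inverted terminal repeats intact.

Between the two AAV2 ITRs, which provide the signals for replication and packaging of the vector genome, sits a single Pol II expression unit. A CBA promoter (CMV enhancer fragment, chicken β-actin promoter and chimeric intron sequence) drives EYFP. EYFP is followed by the 97 bp shIrak1-3 hairpin, which was inserted by Gibson cloning into a miR-E scaffold, an optimized miR-30a-based microRNA context. The annotation detects only the 3′ miR-30a flank. A WPRE and a bovine growth hormone polyadenylation signal complete the transcript. Because the fluorescent reporter and the shRNA lie on the same transcript, YFP marks transduced cells in which the microRNA-embedded hairpin is being processed into an Irak1-targeting guide.

This is the third Irak1 hairpin of a series, and the associated publication concerns genetic screens for regulators of polyglutamine-expanded ataxin-1. The depositor and sequencing-derived records agree on layout and differ by about 12 nt, with the difference appearing at one ITR, which is annotated as split fragments in the sequenced version.
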