Addgene plasmid #180399: AAV.CBA.YFP.miR-E_shIrak1-3
Purpose: Producing AAV that encodes mouse Irak1 shRNA-3 with miR-E backbone
Depositing lab: Huda Zoghbi. Depositing organization: Baylor College of Medicine. Publication: Cross-species genetic screens identify transglutaminase 5 as a regulator of polyglutamine-expanded ataxin-1. Lee WS, Al-Ramahi I, Jeong HH, Jang Y, Lin T, Adamski CJ, Lavery LA, Rath S, Richman R, Bondar VV, Alcala E, Revelli JP, Orr HT, Liu Z, Botas J, Zoghbi HY. J Clin Invest. 2022 May 2;132(9). pii: 156616. doi: 10.1172/JCI156616. PubMed 35499073.
Backbone
  Vector backbone: AAV.CBA.YFP.miR-E
  Backbone size w/o insert (bp): 6337
  Vector type: AAV, RNAi
Growth in bacteria
  Bacterial resistance: Ampicillin, 100 μg/mL
  Growth temperature: 37°C
  Growth strain: NEB Stable
  Copy number: High Copy
Gene/Insert
  Gene/Insert name: shIrak1-3
  gRNA/shRNA sequence: ATATGGTGAAACAGAGCTTCTT
  Species: M. musculus (mouse)
  Insert size (bp): 97
  Entrez Gene: Irak1 (a.k.a. AA408924, IRA, IRAK, IRAK-1, IRAK1-S, IRAK1b, Il, Il1rak, Plpk, mP, mPLK)
  Promoter: CBA
  Cloning method: Gibson Cloning
  Sequencing primers: 5′ ACTACCTGAGCTACCAGTCC; 3′ CATAGCGTAAAAGGAGCAACA
Terms and licenses: Academic/Nonprofit Terms; Industry Terms: Not Available to Industry
How to cite: AAV.CBA.YFP.miR-E_shIrak1-3 was a gift from Huda Zoghbi (Addgene plasmid # 180399 ; http://n2t.net/addgene:180399 ; RRID:Addgene_180399)
