>Addgene plasmid #180399 | AAV.CBA.YFP.miR-E_shIrak1-3 | depositor partial sequence | sequence record 350477 | shIrak1-3 stem-sense-loop-antisense-stem
TGCTGTTGACAGTGAGCGATATGGTGAAACAGAGCTTCTTTAGTGAAGCCACAGATGTAAAGAAGCTCTG
TTTCACCATAGTGCCTACTGCCTCGGA
